>Addgene plasmid #180068 | pDON223 Spike D1118H | addgene full sequence | sequence record 352089 | Addgene NGS Result
GACCGAGCGCAGCGAGTCAGTGAGCGAGGAAGCGGAAGAGCGCCCAATACGCAAACCGCCTCTCCCCGCG
CGTTGGCCGATTCATTAATGCAGCTGGCACGACAGGTTTCCCGACTGGAAAGCGGGCAGTGAGCGCAACG
CAATTAATACGCGTACCGCTAGCCAGGAAGAGTTTGTAGAAACGCAAAAAGGCCATCCGTCAGGATGGCC
TTCTGCTTAGTTTGATGCCTGGCAGTTTATGGCGGGCGTCCTGCCCGCCACCCTCCGGGCCGTTGCTTCA
CAACGTTCAAATCCGCTCCCGGCGGATTTGTCCTACTCAGGAGAGCGTTCACCGACAAACAACAGATAAA
ACGAAAGGCCCAGTCTTCCGACTGAGCCTTTCGTTTTATTTGATGCCTGGCAGTTCCCTACTCTCGCGTT
AACGCTAGCATGGATGTTTTCCCAGTCACGACGTTGTAAAACGACGGCCAGTCTTAAGCTCGGGCCCCAA
ATAATGATTTTATTTTGACTGATAGTGACCTGTTCGTTGCAACAAATTGATGAGCAATGCTTTTTTATAA
TGCCAACTTTGTACAAAAAAGTTGGCATGTTCGTGTTCCTGGTGCTGCTGCCACTGGTGAGCTCCCAGTG
CGTGAACCTGACCACCAGAACCCAGCTGCCACCTGCCTACACCAACTCCTTCACCAGGGGCGTGTACTAC
CCAGACAAGGTGTTCAGATCCAGCGTGCTGCACTCTACCCAGGACCTGTTCCTGCCATTCTTCTCTAACG
TGACCTGGTTCCACGCCATCCACGTGTCTGGAACCAACGGCACCAAGAGATTCGACAACCCAGTGCTGCC
ATTCAACGACGGCGTGTACTTCGCTTCTACCGAGAAGTCTAACATCATCAGGGGTTGGATCTTCGGAACC
ACCCTGGACTCTAAGACCCAGTCTCTGCTGATCGTGAACAACGCTACCAACGTGGTGATCAAGGTGTGCG
AGTTCCAGTTCTGCAACGACCCATTCCTGGGAGTGTACTACCACAAGAACAACAAGTCTTGGATGGAAAG
CGAGTTCAGGGTGTACAGCTCTGCTAACAACTGCACCTTCGAGTACGTGTCTCAGCCTTTCCTGATGGAC
CTGGAAGGAAAGCAGGGAAACTTCAAGAACCTGAGAGAGTTCGTGTTCAAGAACATCGACGGTTACTTCA
AGATATACAGCAAGCACACCCCAATCAACCTGGTGAGGGACCTGCCACAGGGTTTCTCTGCTCTGGAGCC
CCTGGTGGACCTGCCAATCGGCATCAACATCACCAGGTTCCAGACCCTGCTGGCTCTGCACAGGTCTTAC
CTGACCCCAGGCGACAGCAGCTCTGGATGGACCGCCGGCGCCGCTGCTTACTACGTGGGATACCTGCAGC
CAAGGACCTTCCTGCTGAAGTACAACGAAAACGGCACCATCACCGACGCCGTGGACTGCGCTCTGGACCC
ACTGTCTGAGACCAAGTGCACCCTGAAGTCTTTCACCGTGGAAAAGGGAATCTACCAGACCAGCAACTTC
CGCGTGCAGCCCACCGAGTCTATCGTGAGATTCCCAAACATCACCAACCTGTGCCCATTCGGAGAAGTGT
TCAACGCTACCAGGTTCGCCAGCGTGTACGCTTGGAACAGGAAGAGAATCAGCAACTGCGTGGCCGACTA
CTCTGTGCTGTACAACTCTGCCTCCTTCTCCACCTTCAAGTGCTACGGCGTGTCCCCAACCAAGCTGAAC
GACCTGTGCTTCACCAACGTGTACGCTGACTCCTTCGTGATCAGAGGAGACGAAGTGAGACAGATCGCTC
CCGGTCAGACCGGAAAGATCGCCGACTACAACTACAAGCTGCCAGACGACTTCACCGGTTGCGTGATCGC
TTGGAACTCTAACAACCTGGACTCTAAGGTGGGAGGCAACTACAACTACCTGTACAGGCTGTTCCGCAAG
AGCAACCTGAAGCCTTTCGAAAGGGACATCAGCACCGAAATCTACCAGGCTGGATCTACCCCATGCAACG
GAGTGGAAGGATTCAACTGCTACTTCCCTCTGCAGTCTTACGGATTCCAGCCAACCAACGGAGTGGGATA
CCAGCCATACAGAGTGGTGGTGCTGTCTTTCGAGCTGCTGCACGCTCCTGCTACCGTGTGCGGACCAAAG
AAGTCTACCAACCTGGTGAAGAACAAGTGCGTGAACTTCAACTTCAACGGACTGACCGGAACCGGAGTGC
TGACCGAATCCAACAAGAAGTTCCTGCCTTTCCAGCAGTTCGGTAGAGACATCGCCGACACCACCGACGC
TGTGAGAGACCCACAGACCCTGGAAATCCTGGACATCACCCCCTGCTCTTTCGGAGGAGTGAGCGTGATC
ACCCCAGGAACCAACACCTCCAACCAGGTGGCCGTGCTGTACCAGGACGTGAACTGCACCGAAGTGCCAG
TGGCCATCCACGCTGACCAGCTGACCCCAACCTGGAGAGTGTACAGCACCGGATCTAACGTGTTCCAGAC
CCGTGCCGGCTGCCTGATCGGAGCCGAGCACGTGAACAACTCCTACGAATGCGACATCCCAATCGGAGCT
GGCATCTGCGCTTCTTACCAGACCCAGACCAACAGCCCAAGAAGGGCCAGATCCGTGGCCTCTCAGAGCA
TCATCGCCTACACCATGAGCCTGGGCGCTGAAAACAGCGTGGCTTACAGCAACAACTCTATCGCCATCCC
AACCAACTTCACCATCTCTGTGACCACCGAAATCCTGCCAGTGAGCATGACCAAGACCAGCGTGGACTGC
ACCATGTACATCTGCGGAGACTCTACCGAATGCTCTAACCTGCTGCTGCAGTACGGCAGCTTCTGCACCC
AGCTGAACCGCGCTCTGACCGGAATCGCTGTGGAGCAGGACAAGAACACCCAGGAAGTGTTCGCTCAGGT
GAAGCAGATATACAAGACCCCACCTATCAAGGACTTCGGAGGATTCAACTTCTCTCAGATCCTGCCCGAC
CCATCTAAGCCCTCTAAGAGGTCTTTCATCGAAGACCTGCTGTTCAACAAGGTGACCCTGGCCGACGCCG
GTTTCATCAAGCAGTACGGTGACTGCCTGGGAGACATCGCCGCTAGAGACCTGATCTGCGCCCAGAAGTT
CAACGGTCTGACCGTGCTGCCACCACTGCTGACCGACGAGATGATCGCCCAGTACACCTCTGCCCTGCTG
GCTGGAACCATCACCTCTGGTTGGACCTTCGGAGCTGGCGCCGCCCTGCAGATCCCATTCGCTATGCAGA
TGGCCTACCGTTTCAACGGTATCGGAGTGACCCAGAACGTGCTGTACGAAAACCAGAAGCTGATCGCTAA
CCAGTTCAACTCTGCTATCGGAAAGATCCAGGACTCCCTGTCCTCTACCGCTTCTGCCCTGGGAAAGCTG
CAGGACGTGGTGAACCAGAACGCCCAGGCCCTGAACACCCTGGTGAAGCAGCTGTCTTCTAACTTCGGAG
CCATCTCCTCTGTGCTGAACGACATCCTGTCTAGGCTGGACAAGGTGGAAGCCGAGGTGCAGATCGACAG
ACTGATCACCGGAAGACTGCAGTCTCTGCAGACCTACGTGACCCAGCAGCTGATCAGGGCCGCTGAAATC
AGAGCTTCTGCCAACCTGGCTGCCACCAAGATGTCCGAATGCGTGCTGGGCCAGTCTAAGAGGGTGGACT
TCTGCGGAAAGGGATACCACCTGATGTCCTTCCCACAGTCTGCTCCACACGGAGTGGTGTTCCTGCACGT
GACCTACGTGCCCGCCCAGGAAAAGAACTTCACCACCGCCCCAGCTATCTGCCACGACGGAAAGGCTCAC
TTCCCCAGGGAGGGAGTGTTCGTGTCTAACGGAACCCACTGGTTCGTGACCCAGAGGAACTTCTACGAGC
CACAGATCATCACCACCCACAACACCTTCGTGTCTGGAAACTGCGACGTGGTGATCGGAATCGTGAACAA
CACCGTGTACGACCCACTGCAGCCAGAACTGGACTCTTTCAAGGAGGAACTGGACAAGTACTTCAAGAAC
CACACCTCTCCAGACGTGGACCTGGGAGACATCTCCGGAATCAACGCCTCTGTGGTGAACATCCAGAAGG
AAATCGACAGACTGAACGAGGTGGCCAAGAACCTGAACGAATCTCTGATCGACCTGCAGGAACTGGGAAA
GTACGAGCAGTACATCAAGTGGCCCTGGTACATCTGGCTGGGTTTCATCGCTGGTCTGATCGCTATCGTG
ATGGTGACCATCATGCTGTGCTGCATGACCTCTTGCTGCTCTTGCCTGAAGGGATGCTGCTCTTGCGGAT
CTTGCTGCAAGTTCGACGAGGACGACTCCGAGCCTGTGCTGAAGGGTGTGAAGCTGCACTACACCTACCC
AACTTTCTTGTACAAAGTTGGCATTATAAGAAAGCATTGCTTATCAATTTGTTGCAACGAACAGGTCACT
ATCAGTCAAAATAAAATCATTATTTGCCATCCAGCTGATATCCCCTATAGTGAGTCGTATTACATGGTCA
TAGCTGTTTCCTGGCAGCTCTGGCCCGTGTCTCAAAATCTCTGATGTTACATTGCACAAGATAAAAATAT
ATCATCATGCCTCCTCTAGACCAGCCAGGACAGAAATGCCTCGACTTCGCTGCTACCCAAGGTTGCCGGG
TGACGCACACCGTGGAAACGGATGAAGGCACGAACCCAGTGGACATAAGCCTGTTCGGTTCGTAAGCTGT
AATGCAAGTAGCGTATGCGCTCACGCAACTGGTCCAGAACCTTGACCGAACGCAGCGGTGGTAACGGCGC
AGTGGCGGTTTTCATGGCTTGTTATGACTGTTTTTTTGGGGTACAGTCTATGCCTCGGGCATCCAAGCAG
CAAGCGCGTTACGCCGTGGGTCGATGTTTGATGTTATGGAGCAGCAACGATGTTACGCAGCAGGGCAGTC
GCCCTAAAACAAAGTTAAACATTATGAGGGAAGCGGTGATCGCCGAAGTATCGACTCAACTATCAGAGGT
AGTTGGCGTCATCGAGCGCCATCTCGAACCGACGTTGCTGGCCGTACATTTGTACGGCTCCGCAGTGGAT
GGCGGCCTGAAGCCACACAGTGATATTGATTTGCTGGTTACGGTGACCGTAAGGCTTGATGAAACAACGC
GGCGAGCTTTGATCAACGACCTTTTGGAAACTTCGGCTTCCCCTGGAGAGAGCGAGATTCTCCGCGCTGT
AGAAGTCACCATTGTTGTGCACGACGACATCATTCCGTGGCGTTATCCAGCTAAGCGCGAACTGCAATTT
GGAGAATGGCAGCGCAATGACATTCTTGCAGGTATCTTCGAGCCAGCCACGATCGACATTGATCTGGCTA
TCTTGCTGACAAAAGCAAGAGAACATAGCGTTGCCTTGGTAGGTCCAGCGGCGGAGGAACTCTTTGATCC
GGTTCCTGAACAGGATCTATTTGAGGCGCTAAATGAAACCTTAACGCTATGGAACTCGCCGCCCGACTGG
GCTGGCGATGAGCGAAATGTAGTGCTTACGTTGTCCCGCATTTGGTACAGCGCAGTAACCGGCAAAATCG
CGCCGAAGGATGTCGCTGCCGACTGGGCAATGGAGCGCCTGCCGGCCCAGTATCAGCCCGTCATACTTGA
AGCTAGACAGGCTTATCTTGGACAAGAAGAAGATCGCTTGGCCTCGCGCGCAGATCAGTTGGAAGAATTT
GTCCACTACGTGAAAGGCGAGATCACCAAGGTAGTCGGCAAATAACCCTCGAGCCACCCATGACCAAAAT
CCCTTAACGTGAGTTACGCGTCGTTCCACTGAGCGTCAGACCCCGTAGAAAAGATCAAAGGATCTTCTTG
AGATCCTTTTTTTCTGCGCGTAATCTGCTGCTTGCAAACAAAAAAACCACCGCTACCAGCGGTGGTTTGT
TTGCCGGATCAAGAGCTACCAACTCTTTTTCCGAAGGTAACTGGCTTCAGCAGAGCGCAGATACCAAATA
CTGTTCTTCTAGTGTAGCCGTAGTTAGGCCACCACTTCAAGAACTCTGTAGCACCGCCTACATACCTCGC
TCTGCTAATCCTGTTACCAGTGGCTGCTGCCAGTGGCGATAAGTCGTGTCTTACCGGGTTGGACTCAAGA
CGATAGTTACCGGATAAGGCGCAGCGGTCGGGCTGAACGGGGGGTTCGTGCACACAGCCCAGCTTGGAGC
GAACGACCTACACCGAACTGAGATACCTACAGCGTGAGCTATGAGAAAGCGCCACGCTTCCCGAAGGGAG
AAAGGCGGACAGGTATCCGGTAAGCGGCAGGGTCGGAACAGGAGAGCGCACGAGGGAGCTTCCAGGGGGA
AACGCCTGGTATCTTTATAGTCCTGTCGGGTTTCGCCACCTCTGACTTGAGCGTCGATTTTTGTGATGCT
CGTCAGGGGGGCGGAGCCTATGGAAAAACGCCAGCAACGCGGCCTTTTTACGGTTCCTGGCCTTTTGCTG
GCCTTTTGCTCACATGTTCTTTCCTGCGTTATCCCCTGATTCTGTGGATAACCGTATTACCGCCTTTGAG
TGAGCTGATACCGCTCGCCGCAGCCGAAC
Features (pLannotate 1.2.2; 13 found; start..end, strand, type, name):
      1..38      +  rep_origin     RSF ori (fragment): Plasmids containing the RSF 1030 origin of replication can be propagated in E. coli cells that contain additional plasmids with compatible origins.
     40..132     +  CDS            lacI (fragment): lac repressor; lacI; The lac repressor binds to the lac operator to inhibit transcription in E. coli. This inhibition can be relieved by adding lactose or isopropyl-β-D-thiogalactopyranoside (IPTG).
    187..214     -  terminator     rrnB T2 terminator: transcription terminator T2 from the E. coli rrnB gene
    346..389     +  terminator     rrnB T1 terminator: Escherichia coli rrnB; transcription terminator T1 from the E. coli rrnB gene
    436..472     -  CDS            lacZα (fragment): LacZα fragment of β-galactosidase; lacZ fragment
    489..584     +  protein_bind   attL3: mutant version of attL; recombination site for the Gateway® LR reaction LR Clonase™
    587..4405    +  CDS            S: SPIKE_SARS2 - Experimental evidence at protein level: Swiss-Prot protein existence level 1. [Spike glycoprotein]: May down-regulate host tetherin (BST2) by lysosomal degradation, thereby counteracting its antiviral activity. From Severe acute respiratory syndrome coronavirus 2 (2019-nCoV) (SARS-CoV-2).
   4407..4506    -  protein_bind   attL2: mutant version of attL; recombination site for the Gateway® LR reaction LR Clonase™
   4524..4542    -  promoter       T7 promoter: promoter for bacteriophage T7 RNA polymerase
   4732..4755    +  promoter       Pc promoter (fragment): intI1 (promoter lies within the coding sequence); class 1 integron promoter
   4931..4987    +  CDS            GmR (fragment): gentamycin acetyltransferase; aacC1; confers resistance to gentamycin
   4994..5785    +  CDS            SmR: aminoglycoside adenylyltransferase (Murphy, 1985); aadA; confers resistance to spectinomycin and streptomycin
   5878..6466    +  rep_origin     ori: high-copy-number ColE1/pMB1/pBR322/pUC origin of replication
