[The description below was written by a language model from this plasmid's Addgene catalogue record and pLannotate feature annotations shown in this document.]
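Description:
pDON223 Spike D1118H is a Gateway entry clone of about 6.6 kb carrying the SARS-CoV-2 spike glycoprotein (S) coding sequence with the D1118H substitution. The backbone is recorded as pDON223, and the feature table fits a pDONR-type entry vector after recombination. The roughly 3.8 kb S open reading frame is flanked by two attL sites, annotated as attL3 upstream and attL2 downstream, which are the substrates for an LR Clonase reaction that moves the insert into a destination vector. rrnB T1 and T2 terminators lie upstream of the cassette and shield it from read-through transcription. A T7 promoter sits just beyond the downstream attL site, pointing back toward the insert. The plasmid replicates in E. coli from a high-copy ColE1/pUC-type origin and is selected with spectinomycin through the aadA (SmR) gene. The short lacI, lacZα, RSF ori, GmR and Pc promoter fragments are most likely backbone remnants or partial annotation matches, not working elements.

The catalogue lists the vector type as mammalian expression and describes a C-terminal MAC-tag on the insert, but the annotated sequence does not support either point directly. No mammalian promoter, polyadenylation signal or tag feature is detected, and the S coding sequence ends immediately before the attL site. The likely explanation is that the promoter and MAC-tag come from a destination vector after LR transfer, although the record does not say so explicitly. The stated purpose is simply a SARS-CoV-2 protein mutation, and the clone comes from work on SARS-CoV-2–host proteome interactions. It therefore serves as a shuttle source of this spike variant for building tagged expression constructs, for example to compare mutant and reference spike interactions.
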