Addgene plasmid #180068: pDON223 Spike D1118H
Purpose: Sars-CoV-2 protein mutation
Depositing lab: Markku Varjosalo. Depositing organization: University of Helsinki, Institute of Biotechnology. Publication: SARS-CoV-2-host proteome interactions for antiviral drug discovery. Liu X, Huuskonen S, Laitinen T, Redchuk T, Bogacheva M, Salokas K, Pohner I, Ohman T, Tonduru AK, Hassinen A, Gawriyski L, Keskitalo S, Vartiainen MK, Pietiainen V, Poso A, Varjosalo M. Mol Syst Biol. 2021 Nov;17(11):e10396. doi: 10.15252/msb.202110396. PubMed 34709727.
Backbone
  Vector backbone: pDON223
  Vector type: Mammalian Expression
Growth in bacteria
  Bacterial resistance: Spectinomycin, 50 μg/mL
  Growth temperature: 37°C
  Growth strain: DH5alpha
  Copy number: High Copy
Gene/Insert
  Gene/Insert name: SARS-CoV-2 Spike D1118H
  Species: SARS-CoV-2
  Mutation: Spike D1118H
  Entrez Gene: S (a.k.a. GU280_gp02, spike glycoprotein)
  Tag / fusion protein: MAC-tag (C terminal on insert)
  Cloning method: Gateway Cloning
Terms and licenses: Academic/Nonprofit Terms; Industry Terms
How to cite: pDON223 Spike D1118H was a gift from Markku Varjosalo (Addgene plasmid # 180068 ; http://n2t.net/addgene:180068 ; RRID:Addgene_180068)
